>Addgene plasmid #193625 | pEXP5-NT/pT7 LuxR | addgene full sequence | sequence record 388599 | Addgene NGS Result
AAGCTGAGTTGGCTGCTGCCACCGCTGAGCAATAACTAGCATAACCCCTTGGGGCCTCTAAACGGGTCTT
GAGGGGTTTTTTGCTGAAAGGAGGAACTATATCCGGATAATTCTTGAAGACGAAAGGGCCTCGTGATACG
CCTATTTTTATAGGTTAATGTCATGATAATAATGGTTTCTTAGACGTCAGGTGGCACTTTTCGGGGAAAT
GTGCGCGGAACCCCTATTTGTTTATTTTTCTAAATACATTCAAATATGTATCCGCTCATGAGACAATAAC
CCTGATAAATGCTTCAATAATATTGAAAAAGGAAGAGTATGAGTATTCAACATTTCCGTGTCGCCCTTAT
TCCCTTTTTTGCGGCATTTTGCCTTCCTGTTTTTGCTCACCCAGAAACGCTGGTGAAAGTAAAAGATGCT
GAAGATCAGTTGGGTGCACGAGTGGGTTACATCGAACTGGATCTCAACAGCGGTAAGATCCTTGAGAGTT
TTCGCCCCGAAGAACGTTTTCCAATGATGAGCACTTTTAAAGTTCTGCTATGTGGCGCGGTATTATCCCG
TGTTGACGCCGGGCAAGAGCAACTCGGTCGCCGCATACACTATTCTCAGAATGACTTGGTTGAGTACTCA
CCAGTCACAGAAAAGCATCTTACGGATGGCATGACAGTAAGAGAATTATGCAGTGCTGCCATAACCATGA
GTGATAACACTGCGGCCAACTTACTTCTGACAACGATCGGAGGACCGAAGGAGCTAACCGCTTTTTTGCA
CAACATGGGGGATCATGTAACTCGCCTTGATCGTTGGGAACCGGAGCTGAATGAAGCCATACCAAACGAC
GAGCGTGACACCACGATGCCTGTAGCAATGGCAACAACGTTGCGCAAACTATTAACTGGCGAACTACTTA
CTCTAGCTTCCCGGCAACAATTAATAGACTGGATGGAGGCGGATAAAGTTGCAGGACCACTTCTGCGCTC
GGCCCTTCCGGCTGGCTGGTTTATTGCTGATAAATCTGGAGCCGGTGAGCGTGGGTCTCGCGGTATCATT
GCAGCACTGGGGCCAGATGGTAAGCCCTCCCGTATCGTAGTTATCTACACGACGGGGAGTCAGGCAACTA
TGGATGAACGAAATAGACAGATCGCTGAGATAGGTGCCTCACTGATTAAGCATTGGTAACTGTCAGACCA
AGTTTACTCATATATACTTTAGATTGATTTAAAACTTCATTTTTAATTTAAAAGGATCTAGGTGAAGATC
CTTTTTGATAATCTCATGACCAAAATCCCTTAACGTGAGTTTTCGTTCCACTGAGCGTCAGACCCCGTAG
AAAAGATCAAAGGATCTTCTTGAGATCCTTTTTTTCTGCGCGTAATCTGCTGCTTGCAAACAAAAAAACC
ACCGCTACCAGCGGTGGTTTGTTTGCCGGATCAAGAGCTACCAACTCTTTTTCCGAAGGTAACTGGCTTC
AGCAGAGCGCAGATACCAAATACTGTTCTTCTAGTGTAGCCGTAGTTAGGCCACCACTTCAAGAACTCTG
TAGCACCGCCTACATACCTCGCTCTGCTAATCCTGTTACCAGTGGCTGCTGCCAGTGGCGATAAGTCGTG
TCTTACCGGGTTGGACTCAAGACGATAGTTACCGGATAAGGCGCAGCGGTCGGGCTGAACGGGGGGTTCG
TGCACACAGCCCAGCTTGGAGCGAACGACCTACACCGAACTGAGATACCTACAGCGTGAGCTATGAGAAA
GCGCCACGCTTCCCGAAGGGAGAAAGGCGGACAGGTATCCGGTAAGCGGCAGGGTCGGAACAGGAGAGCG
CACGAGGGAGCTTCCAGGGGGAAACGCCTGGTATCTTTATAGTCCTGTCGGGTTTCGCCACCTCTGACTT
GAGCGTCGATTTTTGTGATGCTCGTCAGGGGGGCGGAGCCTATGGAAAAACGCCAGCAACGCGGCCTTTT
TACGGTTCCTGGCCTTTTGCTGGCCTTTTGCTCACATGTTCTTTCCTGCGTTATCCCCTGATTCTGTGGA
TAACCGTATTACCGCCTTTGAGTGAGCTGATACCGCTCGCCGCAGCCGAACGACCGAGCGCAGCGAGTCA
GTGAGCGAGGAAGCGGAAGAGCGCCTGATGCGGTATTTTCTCCTTACGCATCTGTGCGGTATTTCACACC
GCAATGGTGCACTCTCAGTACAATCTGCTCTGATGCCGCATAGTTAAGCCAGTATACACTCCGCTATCGC
TACGCTTCGTTAATACAGATGTAGGTGTTCCACAGGGTAGCCAGCAGCATCCTGCGATGCAGATCCGGAA
CATAATGGTGCAGGGCGCTGACTTCCGCGTTTCCAGACTTTACGAAACACGGAAACCGAAGACCATTCAT
GTTGTTGCTCAGGTCGCAGACGTTTTGCAGCAGCAGTCGCTTCACGTTCGCTCGCGTATCGGTGATTCAT
TCTGCTAACCAGTAAGGCAACCCCGCCAGCCTAGCCGGGTCCTCAACGACAGGAGCACGATCATGCGCAC
CCGTGGCCAGGACCCAACGCTGCCCGAGATCTCGATCCCGCGAAATTAATACGACTCACTATAGGGAGAC
CACAACGGTTTCCCTCTAGAAATAATTTTGTTTAACTTTAAGAAGGAGATATACCATGTCTGGTTCTCAT
CATCATCATCATCATGGTAGCAGCGGCGAAAACCTGTATTTTCAGTCCATGAAAAACATCAATGCCGACG
ACACCTACCGCATTATCAATAAAATCAAAGCGTGTCGCAGCAATAATGACATCAATCAATGCCTGTCTGA
TATGACCAAAATGGTGCATTGTGAATATTATCTGCTGGCGATTATTTATCCGCATTCTATGGTGAAATCT
GATATTAGCATTCTGGATAATTACCCGAAAAAATGGCGTCAATATTATGATGACGCGAACCTTATCAAAT
ATGACCCGATTGTGGATTATTCTAACTCCAATCATAGCCCAATCAATTGGAATATTTTTGAAAACAATGC
GGTGAATAAAAAATCTCCGAATGTTATCAAAGAAGCGAAAACCAGCGGTCTGATTACGGGCTTTAGTTTC
CCAATTCATACGGCGAACAATGGCTTCGGTATGCTGAGTTTTGCACATAGCGAAAAAGACAACTATATTG
ATAGTCTGTTTCTGCACGCGTGTATGAACATTCCGCTGATTGTTCCGTCTCTGGTTGATAATTATCGCAA
AATCAATATTGCAAATAATAAAAGCAACAACGACCTGACCAAACGCGAAAAAGAATGTCTGGCGTGGGCG
TGCGAAGGCAAATCGTCTTGGGATATTAGCAAAATTCTGGGTTGCAGTGAACGCACCGTCACCTTCCATC
TGACCAATGCCCAAATGAAACTGAATACCACCAACCGCTGCCAAAGTATTTCTAAAGCAATTCTGACGGG
TGCAATTGATTGCCCGTATTTCAAAAACTAAAGGGTGATCCGGCTGCTAACAAAGCCCGAAAGG
Features (pLannotate 1.2.2; 12 found; start..end, strand, type, name):
     36..83      +  terminator     T7 terminator: transcription terminator for bacteriophage T7 RNA polymerase
    214..318     +  promoter       AmpR promoter: bla
    319..1179    +  CDS            AmpR: β-lactamase; bla; confers resistance to ampicillin, carbenicillin, and related antibiotics
   1350..1938    +  rep_origin     ori: high-copy-number ColE1/pMB1/pBR322/pUC origin of replication
   2124..2244    -  misc_feature   bom (fragment): basis of mobility region from pBR322
   2243..2422    -  CDS            YPB2_ECOLX (fragment): Protein predicted: Swiss-Prot protein existence level 4. From Escherichia coli.
   2567..2585    +  promoter       T7 promoter: promoter for bacteriophage T7 RNA polymerase
   2617..2639    +  RBS            RBS: efficient ribosome binding site from bacteriophage T7 gene 10 (Olins and Rangwala, 1989)
   2658..2678    +  CDS            capTEV™ (fragment): composite tag for in vivo biotinylation, TEV protease cleavage, and 6xHis tagging
   2688..2708    +  CDS            TEV site: tobacco etch virus (TEV) protease recognition and cleavage site
   2709..3458    +  CDS            luxR: LUXR_ALIFS - Experimental evidence at protein level: Swiss-Prot protein existence level 1. Transcriptional activator of the bioluminescence operon. Binds to the OHHL autoinducer. From Aliivibrio fischeri (Vibrio fischeri).
   3473..28      +  CDS            SET1 (fragment) (across the origin): solubility-enhancement tag derived from T7 phage gene 10B
