[The description below was written by a language model from this plasmid's Addgene catalogue record and pLannotate feature annotations shown in this document.]
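Description:
pEXP5-NT/pT7 LuxR is a small (about 3.5 kb) bacterial expression plasmid built on the Invitrogen pEXP5-NT backbone, a vector designed for T7 RNA polymerase-driven protein production. It is propagated in E. coli at high copy number from a ColE1/pUC-type origin and is selected with ampicillin through a β-lactamase gene under its own bla promoter. A fragment of the pBR322 bom region and a short remnant of a predicted E. coli open reading frame are also annotated in the backbone and appear to be carry-over sequence rather than functional payload.

The expression cassette consists of a T7 promoter followed by the efficient ribosome binding site from phage T7 gene 10, an N-terminal 6xHis tag (picked up by the annotation as a short fragment of a composite His-containing tag), a TEV protease cleavage site, and the LuxR coding sequence, with a T7 terminator downstream. LuxR is the transcriptional activator of the Vibrio (Aliivibrio) fischeri bioluminescence operon that binds the acyl-homoserine lactone autoinducer. Here it is a synthetic version codon-optimized for E. coli and was inserted by Gibson cloning. A short fragment annotated as a T7 gene 10B-derived solubility tag lies after the luxR coding region, spanning the sequence origin, and is most likely residual vector sequence. No lac operator is annotated next to the T7 promoter, consistent with the recorded purpose that expression is constitutive wherever T7 RNA polymerase is present. The plasmid supplies the LuxR receiver component of Lux quorum-sensing gene circuits, and the associated publication used such circuits in cell-free expression systems for communication between droplet interface bilayer compartments.
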