Addgene plasmid #193625: pEXP5-NT/pT7 LuxR
Purpose: Constitutive T7 RNAP-mediated expression of LuxR transcription factor for Lux quorum sensing system. LuxR sequence is codon optimized for E. coli.
Depositing lab: Dora Tang. Depositing organization: Max Planck Institute of Molecular Cell Biology and Genetics. Publication: Bidirectional communication between droplet interface bilayers driven by cell-free quorum sensing gene circuits. Gonzales DT, Suraritdechachai S, Zechner C, Tang T-YD. ChemSystemsChem 2023 10.1002/syst.202300029.
Backbone
  Vector backbone: pEXP5-NT
  Backbone manufacturer: Invitrogen
  Backbone size w/o insert (bp): 2678
  Total vector size (bp): 3494
  Vector type: Bacterial Expression
Growth in bacteria
  Bacterial resistance: Ampicillin, 100 μg/mL
  Growth temperature: 37°C
  Growth strain: DH5alpha
  Copy number: High Copy
Gene/Insert
  Gene/Insert name: LuxR
  Species: Synthetic; Vibrio fischeri
  Insert size (bp): 816
  Promoter: T7 RNAP promoter
  Tag / fusion protein: 6xHis (N terminal on insert)
  Cloning method: Gibson Cloning
  Sequencing primers: 5′ TCGGTGATTCATTCTGCT
Terms and licenses: Academic/Nonprofit Terms; Industry Terms: Not Available to Industry
Depositor comments: Please visit https://www.biorxiv.org/content/10.1101/2023.03.04.531082v1 for bioRxiv preprint.
How to cite: pEXP5-NT/pT7 LuxR was a gift from Dora Tang (Addgene plasmid # 193625 ; http://n2t.net/addgene:193625 ; RRID:Addgene_193625)
